>Addgene plasmid #147746 | pETM-41P-HsNot1iso1_1597-2376_V | depositor full sequence | sequence record 290193 | Full Sequence
TTCTTAGAAAAACTCATCGAGCATCAAATGAAACTGCAATTTATTCATATCAGGATTATCAATACCATAT
TTTTGAAAAAGCCGTTTCTGTAATGAAGGAGAAAACTCACCGAGGCAGTTCCATAGGATGGCAAGATCCT
GGTATCGGTCTGCGATTCCGACTCGTCCAACATCAATACAACCTATTAATTTCCCCTCGTCAAAAATAAG
GTTATCAAGTGAGAAATCACCATGAGTGACGACTGAATCCGGTGAGAATGGCAAAAGCTTATGCATTTCT
TTCCAGACTTGTTCAACAGGCCAGCCATTACGCTCGTCATCAAAATCACTCGCATCAACCAAACCGTTAT
TCATTCGTGATTGCGCCTGAGCGAGACGAAATACGCGATCGCTGTTAAAAGGACAATTACAAACAGGAAT
CGAATGCAACCGGCGCAGGAACACTGCCAGCGCATCAACAATATTTTCACCTGAATCAGGATATTCTTCT
AATACCTGGAATGCTGTTTTCCCGGGGATCGCAGTGGTGAGTAACCATGCATCATCAGGAGTACGGATAA
AATGCTTGATGGTCGGAAGAGGCATAAATTCCGTCAGCCAGTTTAGTCTGACCATCTCATCTGTAACATC
ATTGGCAACGCTACCTTTGCCATGTTTCAGAAACAACTCTGGCGCATCGGGCTTCCCATACAATCGATAG
ATTGTCGCACCTGATTGCCCGACATTATCGCGAGCCCATTTATACCCATATAAATCAGCATCCATGTTGG
AATTTAATCGCGGCCTCGAGCAAGACGTTTCCCGTTGAATATGGCTCATAACACCCCTTGTATTACTGTT
TATGTAAGCAGACAGTTTTATTGTTCATGACCAAAATCCCTTAACGTGAGTTTTCGTTCCACTGAGCGTC
AGACCCCGTAGAAAAGATCAAAGGATCTTCTTGAGATCCTTTTTTTCTGCGCGTAATCTGCTGCTTGCAA
ACAAAAAAACCACCGCTACCAGCGGTGGTTTGTTTGCCGGATCAAGAGCTACCAACTCTTTTTCCGAAGG
TAACTGGCTTCAGCAGAGCGCAGATACCAAATACTGTCCTTCTAGTGTAGCCGTAGTTAGGCCACCACTT
CAAGAACTCTGTAGCACCGCCTACATACCTCGCTCTGCTAATCCTGTTACCAGTGGCTGCTGCCAGTGGC
GATAAGTCGTGTCTTACCGGGTTGGACTCAAGACGATAGTTACCGGATAAGGCGCAGCGGTCGGGCTGAA
CGGGGGGTTCGTGCACACAGCCCAGCTTGGAGCGAACGACCTACACCGAACTGAGATACCTACAGCGTGA
GCTATGAGAAAGCGCCACGCTTCCCGAAGGGAGAAAGGCGGACAGGTATCCGGTAAGCGGCAGGGTCGGA
ACAGGAGAGCGCACGAGGGAGCTTCCAGGGGGAAACGCCTGGTATCTTTATAGTCCTGTCGGGTTTCGCC
ACCTCTGACTTGAGCGTCGATTTTTGTGATGCTCGTCAGGGGGGCGGAGCCTATGGAAAAACGCCAGCAA
CGCGGCCTTTTTACGGTTCCTGGCCTTTTGCTGGCCTTTTGCTCACATGTTCTTTCCTGCGTTATCCCCT
GATTCTGTGGATAACCGTATTACCGCCTTTGAGTGAGCTGATACCGCTCGCCGCAGCCGAACGACCGAGC
GCAGCGAGTCAGTGAGCGAGGAAGCGGAAGAGCGCCTGATGCGGTATTTTCTCCTTACGCATCTGTGCGG
TATTTCACACCGCATATATGGTGCACTCTCAGTACAATCTGCTCTGATGCCGCATAGTTAAGCCAGTATA
CACTCCGCTATCGCTACGTGACTGGGTCATGGCTGCGCCCCGACACCCGCCAACACCCGCTGACGCGCCC
TGACGGGCTTGTCTGCTCCCGGCATCCGCTTACAGACAAGCTGTGACCGTCTCCGGGAGCTGCATGTGTC
AGAGGTTTTCACCGTCATCACCGAAACGCGCGAGGCAGCTGCGGTAAAGCTCATCAGCGTGGTCGTGAAG
CGATTCACAGATGTCTGCCTGTTCATCCGCGTCCAGCTCGTTGAGTTTCTCCAGAAGCGTTAATGTCTGG
CTTCTGATAAAGCGGGCCATGTTAAGGGCGGTTTTTTCCTGTTTGGTCACTGATGCCTCCGTGTAAGGGG
GATTTCTGTTCATGGGGGTAATGATACCGATGAAACGAGAGAGGATGCTCACGATACGGGTTACTGATGA
TGAACATGCCCGGTTACTGGAACGTTGTGAGGGTAAACAACTGGCGGTATGGATGCGGCGGGACCAGAGA
AAAATCACTCAGGGTCAATGCCAGCGCTTCGTTAATACAGATGTAGGTGTTCCACAGGGTAGCCAGCAGC
ATCCTGCGATGCAGATCCGGAACATAATGGTGCAGGGCGCTGACTTCCGCGTTTCCAGACTTTACGAAAC
ACGGAAACCGAAGACCATTCATGTTGTTGCTCAGGTCGCAGACGTTTTGCAGCAGCAGTCGCTTCACGTT
CGCTCGCGTATCGGTGATTCATTCTGCTAACCAGTAAGGCAACCCCGCCAGCCTAGCCGGGTCCTCAACG
ACAGGAGCACGATCATGCGCACCCGTGGCCAGGACCCAACGCTGCCCGAGATGCGCCGCGTGCGGCTGCT
GGAGATGGCGGACGCGATGGATATGTTCTGCCAAGGGTTGGTTTGCGCATTCACAGTTCTCCGCAAGAAT
TGATTGGCTCCAATTCTTGGAGTGGTGAATCCGTTAGCGAGGTGCCGCCGGCTTCCATTCAGGTCGAGGT
GGCCCGGCTCCATGCACCGCGACGCAACGCGGGGAGGCAGACAAGGTATAGGGCGGCGCCTACAATCCAT
GCCAACCCGTTCCATGTGCTCGCCGAGGCGGCATAAATCGCCGTGACGATCAGCGGTCCAGTGATCGAAG
TTAGGCTGGTAAGAGCCGCGAGCGATCCTTGAAGCTGTCCCTGATGGTCGTCATCTACCTGCCTGGACAG
CATGGCCTGCAACGCGGGCATCCCGATGCCGCCGGAAGCGAGAAGAATCATAATGGGGAAGGCCATCCAG
CCTCGCGTCGCGAACGCCAGCAAGACGTAGCCCAGCGCGTCGGCCGCCATGCCGGCGATAATGGCCTGCT
TCTCGCCGAAACGTTTGGTGGCGGGACCAGTGACGAAGGCTTGAGCGAGGGCGTGCAAGATTCCGAATAC
CGCAAGCGACAGGCCGATCATCGTCGCGCTCCAGCGAAAGCGGTCCTCGCCGAAAATGACCCAGAGCGCT
GCCGGCACCTGTCCTACGAGTTGCATGATAAAGAAGACAGTCATAAGTGCGGCGACGATAGTCATGCCCC
GCGCCCACCGGAAGGAGCTGACTGGGTTGAAGGCTCTCAAGGGCATCGGTCGACGCTCTCCCTTATGCGA
CTCCTGCATTAGGAAGCAGCCCAGTAGTAGGTTGAGGCCGTTGAGCACCGCCGCCGCAAGGAATGGTGCA
TGCAAGGAGATGGCGCCCAACAGTCCCCCGGCCACGGGGCCTGCCACCATACCCACGCCGAAACAAGCGC
TCATGAGCCCGAAGTGGCGAGCCCGATCTTCCCCATCGGTGATGTCGGCGATATAGGCGCCAGCAACCGC
ACCTGTGGCGCCGGTGATGCCGGCCACGATGCGTCCGGCGTAGAGGATCGAGATCTCGATCCCGCGAAAT
TAATACGACTCACTATAGGGAGACCACAACGGTTTCCCTCTAGAAATAATTTTGTTTAACTTTAAGAAGG
AGATATACCATGAAACATCACCATCACCATCACCCCATGAAAATCGAAGAAGGTAAACTGGTAATCTGGA
TTAACGGCGATAAAGGCTATAACGGTCTCGCTGAAGTCGGTAAGAAATTCGAGAAAGATACCGGAATTAA
AGTCACCGTTGAGCATCCGGATAAACTGGAAGAGAAATTCCCACAGGTTGCGGCAACTGGCGATGGCCCT
GACATTATCTTCTGGGCACACGACCGCTTTGGTGGCTACGCTCAATCTGGCCTGTTGGCTGAAATCACCC
CGGACAAAGCGTTCCAGGACAAGCTGTATCCGTTTACCTGGGATGCCGTACGTTACAACGGCAAGCTGAT
TGCTTACCCGATCGCTGTTGAAGCGTTATCGCTGATTTATAACAAAGATCTGCTGCCGAACCCGCCAAAA
ACCTGGGAAGAGATCCCGGCGCTGGATAAAGAACTGAAAGCGAAAGGTAAGAGCGCGCTGATGTTCAACC
TGCAAGAACCGTACTTCACCTGGCCGCTGATTGCTGCTGACGGGGGTTATGCGTTCAAGTATGAAAACGG
CAAGTACGACATTAAAGACGTGGGCGTGGATAACGCTGGCGCGAAAGCGGGTCTGACCTTCCTGGTTGAC
CTGATTAAAAACAAACACATGAATGCAGACACCGATTACTCCATCGCAGAAGCTGCCTTTAATAAAGGCG
AAACAGCGATGACCATCAACGGCCCGTGGGCATGGTCCAACATCGACACCAGCAAAGTGAATTATGGTGT
AACGGTACTGCCGACCTTCAAGGGTCAACCATCCAAACCGTTCGTTGGCGTGCTGAGCGCAGGTATTAAC
GCCGCCAGTCCGAACAAAGAGCTGGCAAAAGAGTTCCTCGAAAACTATCTGCTGACTGATGAAGGTCTGG
AAGCGGTTAATAAAGACAAACCGCTGGGTGCCGTAGCGCTGAAGTCTTACGAGGAAGAGTTGGCGAAAGA
TCCACGTATTGCCGCCACTATGGAAAACGCCCAGAAAGGTGAAATCATGCCGAACATCCCGCAGATGTCC
GCTTTCTGGTATGCCGTGCGTACTGCGGTGATCAACGCCGCCAGCGGTCGTCAGACTGTCGATGAAGCCC
TGAAAGACGCGCAGACTAATTCGAGCTCGAACAACAACAACAATAACAATAACAACAACCCCATGAGCCT
GGAAGTTCTGTTTCAGGGCCCCGCCATGGACGGTACCGGATCCCAGCCCATGAAGCAAGCTTGGGCAACA
GATGATGTAGCTCAGATTTATGATAAGTGTATTACAGAACTGGAGCAACATCTACATGCCATCCCACCAA
CTTTGGCCATGAACCCTCAAGCTCAGGCTCTTCGAAGTCTCTTGGAGGTTGTAGTTTTATCTCGAAACTC
TCGGGATGCCATAGCTGCTCTTGGATTGCTCCAAAAGGCTGTAGAGGGCTTACTAGATGCCACAAGTGGT
GCTGATGCTGACCTTCTGCTGCGCTACAGGGAATGCCACCTCTTGGTCCTAAAAGCTCTGCAGGATGGCC
GGGCATATGGGTCTCCATGGTGCAACAAACAGATCACAAGGTGCCTAATTGAATGTCGAGATGAATATAA
ATATAATGTGGAGGCTGTGGAGCTGCTAATTCGCAATCATTTGGTTAATATGCAGCAGTATGATCTTCAC
CTAGCGCAGTCAATGGAGAATGGCTTAAACTACATGGCTGTGGCATTTGCTATGCAGTTAGTAAAAATCC
TGCTGGTGGATGAAAGGAGTGTTGCTCATGTTACTGAGGCAGATCTGTTCCACACCATTGAAACCCTCAT
GAGGATTAATGCTCATTCCAGAGGCAATGCTCCAGAAGGATTGCCCCAGCTGATGGAAGTAGTGCGATCC
AACTATGAAGCAATGATTGATCGTGCTCATGGAGGCCCAAACTTTATGATGCATTCTGGGATCTCTCAAG
CCTCAGAGTATGATGACCCTCCAGGCCTGAGGGAGAAGGCAGAGTATCTTCTGAGGGAATGGGTGAATCT
CTACCATTCAGCAGCAGCTGGCCGCGACAGTACCAAAGCTTTCTCTGCATTTGTTGGACAGATGCACCAG
CAAGGAATACTGAAGACCGATGATCTCATAACAAGGTTCTTTCGTCTGTGTACTGAAATGTGTGTTGAAA
TCAGTTACCGTGCTCAGGCTGAGCAGCAGCACAATCCTGCTGCCAATCCCACCATGATCCGAGCCAAGTG
CTATCACAACCTGGATGCCTTTGTTCGACTCATTGCACTGCTCGTGAAACACTCAGGGGAGGCCACCAAC
ACTGTCACAAAGATTAATCTGCTGAACAAGGTCCTTGGTATAGTAGTGGGAGTTCTCCTTCAGGATCATG
ATGTTCGTCAGAGTGAATTTCAGCAACTTCCCTACCATCGAATTTTTATCATGCTTCTCTTGGAACTCAA
TGCACCTGAGCATGTGTTGGAAACCATTAATTTCCAGACACTTACAGCTTTCTGCAATACATTCCACATC
TTGAGGCCTACCAAAGCTCCTGGCTTTGTATATGCCTGGCTTGAACTGATTTCCCATCGGATATTTATTG
CAAGAATGCTGGCACATACGCCACAGCAGAAGGGGTGGCCTATGTATGCACAGCTACTGATTGATTTATT
CAAATATTTAGCGCCTTTCCTTAGAAATGTGGAACTCACCAAACCTATGCAAATCCTCTACAAGGGCACT
TTAAGAGTGCTGCTGGTTCTTTTGCATGATTTCCCAGAGTTCCTTTGTGATTACCATTATGGGTTCTGTG
ATGTGATCCCACCTAATTGTATCCAGTTAAGAAATTTGATCCTGAGTGCCTTTCCAAGAAACATGAGGCT
CCCCGACCCATTCACTCCTAATCTAAAGGTGGACATGTTGAGTGAAATTAACATTGCTCCCCGGATTCTC
ACCAATTTCACTGGAGTAATGCCACCTCAGTTCAAAAAGGATTTGGATTCCTATCTTAAAACTCGATCAC
CAGTCACTTTCCTGTCTGATCTGCGCAGCAACCTACAGGTATCCAATGAACCTGGGAATCGCTACAACCT
CCAGCTCATCAATGCACTGGTGCTCTATGTCGGGACTCAGGCCATTGCGCACATCCACAACAAGGGCAGC
ACACCTTCAATGAGCACCATCACTCACTCAGCACACATGGATATCTTCCAGAATTTGGCTGTGGACTTGG
ACACTGAGGGTCGCTATCTCTTTTTGAATGCAATTGCAAATCAGCTCCGGTACCCAAATAGCCACACTCA
CTACTTCAGTTGCACCATGCTGTACCTTTTTGCAGAGGCCAATACGGAAGCCATCCAAGAACAGATCACA
AGAGTTCTCTTGGAACGGTTGATTGTAAATAGGCCACATCCTTGGGGTCTTCTTATTACCTTCATTGAGC
TGATTAAAAACCCAGCGTTTAAGTTCTGGAACCATGAATTTGTACACTGTGCCCCAGAAATCGAAAAGTT
ATTCCAGTCGGTCGCACAGTGCTGCATGGGACAGAAGCAGGCCCAGCAAGTAATGGAAGGGACAGGTGCC
AGTTAGCGGCCGCACTCGAGCACCACCACCACCACCACTGAGATCCGGCTGCTAACAAAGCCCGAAAGGA
AGCTGAGTTGGCTGCTGCCACCGCTGAGCAATAACTAGCATAACCCCTTGGGGCCTCTAAACGGGTCTTG
AGGGGTTTTTTGCTGAAAGGAGGAACTATATCCGGATATCCACAGGACGGGTGTGGTCGCCATGATCGCG
TAGTCGATAGTGGCTCCAAGTAGCGAAGCGAGCAGGACTGGGCGGCGGCCAAAGCGGTCGGACAGTGCTC
CGAGAACGGGTGCGCATAGAAATTGCATCAACGCATATAGCGCTAGCAGCACGCCATAGTGACTGGCGAT
GCTGTCGGAATGGACGATATCCCGCAAGAGGCCCGGCAGTACCGGCATAACCAAG
Features (pLannotate 1.2.2; 15 found; start..end, strand, type, name):
      4..819     -  CDS            KanR: aminoglycoside phosphotransferase; aph(3')-Ia; confers resistance to kanamycin in bacteria or G418 (Geneticin®) in eukaryotes
    941..1529    +  rep_origin     ori: high-copy-number ColE1/pMB1/pBR322/pUC origin of replication
   1715..1857    -  misc_feature   bom: basis of mobility region from pBR322
   1959..2150    -  CDS            rop: Rop protein, which maintains plasmids at low copy number; rop
   2167..2547    +  CDS            YPB1_ECOLX: Protein predicted: Swiss-Prot protein existence level 4. From Escherichia coli.
   2789..3689    -  CDS            TcR (fragment): tetracycline efflux protein; tet; confers resistance to tetracycline
   3711..3729    +  promoter       T7 promoter: promoter for bacteriophage T7 RNA polymerase
   3761..3783    +  RBS            RBS: efficient ribosome binding site from bacteriophage T7 gene 10 (Olins and Rangwala, 1989)
   3796..3814    +  CDS            7xHis (fragment): 6xHis affinity tag
   3817..4917    +  CDS            MBP: maltose binding protein from E. coli; malE (mutated); This version of the gene does not encode a signal sequence, so MBP will remain in the cytosol.
   5011..7353    +  CDS            CNOT1 (fragment): CNOT1_HUMAN - Also known as CDC39, KIAA1007, NOT1. Experimental evidence at protein level: Swiss-Prot protein existence level 1. Scaffolding component of the CCR4-NOT complex which is one of the major cellular mRNA deadenylases and is linked to various cellular processes including bulk mRNA degradation, miRNA-mediated repression, translational repression during translational initiation and general transcription regulation. Additional complex functions may be a consequence of its influence on mRNA expression. Its scaffolding function implies its interaction with the catalytic complex module and
   7371..7388    +  CDS            9xHis (fragment): 9xHis affinity tag
   7398..7447    +  CDS            SET1 (fragment): solubility-enhancement tag derived from T7 phage gene 10B
   7455..7502    +  terminator     T7 terminator: transcription terminator for bacteriophage T7 RNA polymerase
   7528..7755    -  CDS            TcR (fragment): tetracycline efflux protein; tet; confers resistance to tetracycline
