[The description below was written by a language model from this plasmid's Addgene catalogue record and pLannotate feature annotations shown in this document.]
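Description:
pETM-41P-HsNot1iso1_1597-2376_V is a 7,755 bp bacterial expression plasmid for producing a C-terminal portion of human CNOT1 (isoform 1, residues 1597-2376) in E. coli. The catalogue lists the backbone as unknown, but the depositor comment describes it as a modified pETM-41, and the annotated features fit a pET-type vector. It has a ColE1/pMB1-family origin together with the rop gene and the pBR322 bom region, consistent with the recorded low copy number. A kanamycin resistance gene, aph(3')-Ia, provides selection. Two fragments of a tetracycline efflux gene flank the expression cassette. These appear to be non-functional remnants of the pBR322-derived backbone rather than a usable marker.

The expression cassette is driven by a T7 promoter followed by the phage T7 gene 10 ribosome binding site, so expression requires a host that supplies T7 RNA polymerase. No lac operator or lacI gene was annotated. The open reading frame begins with an N-terminal His tag fused to a signal-sequence-free maltose binding protein, which remains cytosolic and serves as both a solubility enhancer and an affinity handle. The CNOT1 fragment follows after a short unannotated linker whose content, such as any protease cleavage site, is not stated in the record. Downstream of the insert lie a His-tag-like sequence, a short fragment matching a T7 gene 10B-derived solubility tag, and the T7 terminator. Whether these downstream elements are translated as part of the fusion cannot be determined from the table.

CNOT1 is the scaffolding subunit of the CCR4-NOT deadenylase complex. The record gives the purpose only as bacterial expression of this fragment, which would suit purification of recombinant protein for biochemical, structural or interaction studies.
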