Addgene plasmid #147746: pETM-41P-HsNot1iso1_1597-2376_V
Purpose: Bacterial Expression of HsNot1iso1_1597-2376
Depositing lab: Elisa Izaurralde. Depositing organization: Max Planck Institute for Developmental Biology.
Backbone
  Vector backbone: Unknown
  Vector type: Bacterial Expression
Growth in bacteria
  Bacterial resistance: Kanamycin, 50 μg/mL
  Growth temperature: 37°C
  Growth strain: DH5alpha
  Copy number: Low Copy
Gene/Insert
  Gene/Insert name: HsNot1iso1_1597-2376
  Species: H. sapiens (human)
  Entrez Gene: CNOT1 (a.k.a. AD-005, CDC39, HPE12, NOT1, NOT1H, VIBOS)
  Cloning method: Unknown
Terms and licenses: Academic/Nonprofit Terms; Industry Terms: Not Available to Industry
Depositor comments: modified pETM-41. Plasmids from this collection were made available to the research community and donated after the lab closed. Please note that the sequence provided by the depositing laboratory may be theoretical/predicted or based on Sanger sequencing results. There may be discrepancies between sequencing results obtained by Addgene and the depositor sequence. If an Addgene verified sequence is not available, please contact before placing your order to request that our lab fully sequence the plasmid.
How to cite: pETM-41P-HsNot1iso1_1597-2376_V was a gift from Elisa Izaurralde (Addgene plasmid # 147746 ; http://n2t.net/addgene:147746 ; RRID:Addgene_147746)
